>Addgene plasmid #23636 | pDONR223-RP2 | depositor partial sequence | sequence record 10687 | Author sequence
ATGGGCTGCTTCTTCTCCAAGAGACGGAAGGCTGACAAGGAGTCGCGGCCCGAGAACGAGGAGGAGCGGC
CAAAGCAGTACAGCTGGGATCAGCGCGAGAAGGTTGATCCAAAAGACTACATGTTCAGTGGACTGAAGGA
TGAAACAGTAGGTCGCTTACCTGGGACGGTAGCAGGACAACAGTTTCTCATTCAAGACTGTGAGAACTGT
AACATCTATATTTTTGATCACTCTGCTACAGTTACCATTGATGACTGTACTAACTGCATAATTTTTCTGG
GACCCGTGAAAGGCAGCGTGTTTTTCCGGAATTGCAGAGATTGCAAGTGCACATTAGCCTGCCAACAATT
TCGTGTGCGAGATTGTAGAAAGCTGGAAGTCTTTTTGTGTTGTGCCACTCAACCCATCATTGAGTCTTCC
TCAAATATCAAATTTGGATGTTTTCAATGGTACTATCCTGAATTAGCTTTCCAGTTCAAAGATGCAGGGC
TAAGTATCTTCAACAATACATGGAGTAACATTCATGACTTTACACCTGTGTCAGGAGAACTCAACTGGAG
CCTTCTTCCAGAAGATGCTGTGGTTCAGGACTATGTTCCTATACCTACTACCGAAGAGCTCAAAGCTGTT
CGTGTTTCCACAGAAGCCAATAGAAGCATTGTTCCAATATCCCGGGGTCAGAGACAGAAGAGCAGCGATG
AATCATGCTTAGTGGTATTATTTGCTGGTGATTACACTATTGCAAATGCCAGAAAACTAATTGATGAGAT
GGTTGGTAAAGGCTTTTTCCTAGTTCAGACAAAGGAAGTGTCCATGAAAGCTGAGGATGCTCAAAGGGTT
TTTCGGGAAAAAGCACCTGACTTCCTTCCTCTTCTGAACAAAGGTCCTGTTATTGCCTTGGAGTTTAATG
GGGATGGTGCTGTAGAAGTATGTCAACTTATTGTAAACGAGATATTCAATGGGACCAAGATGTTTGTATC
TGAAAGCAAGGAGACGGCATCTGGAGATGTAGACAGCTTCTACAACTTTGCTGATATACAGATGGGAATA
TGA
