>Addgene plasmid #23636 | pDONR223-RP2 | addgene partial sequence | sequence record 29478 | 23636 with M13pUC-fwd
TAATGATTTTATTTTGACTGATAGTGACCTGTTCGTTGCAACAAATTGATGAGCAATGCTTTTTTATAAT
GCCAACTTTGTACAAAAAAGTTGGCATGGGCTGCTTCTTCTCCAAGAGACGGAAGGCTGACAAGGAGTCG
CGGCCCGAGAACGAGGAGGAGCGGCCAAAGCAGTACAGCTGGGATCAGCGCGAGAAGGTTGATCCAAAAG
ACTACATGTTCAGTGGACTGAAGGATGAAACAGTAGGTCGCTTACCTGGGACGGTAGCAGGACAACAGTT
TCTCATTCAAGACTGTGAGAACTGTAACATCTATATTTTTGATCACTCTGCTACAGTTACCATTGATGAC
TGTACTAACTGCATAATTTTTCTGGGACCCGTGAAAGGCAGCGTGTTTTTCCGGAATTGCAGAGATTGCA
AGTGCACATTAGCCTGCCAACAATTTCGTGTGCGAGATTGTAGAAAGCTGGAAGTCTTTTTGTGTTGTGC
CACTCAACCCATCATTGAGTCTTCCTCAAATATCAAATTTGGATGTTTTCAATGGTACTATCCTGAATTA
GCTTTCCAGTTCAAAGATGCAGGGCTAAGTATCTTCAACAATACATGGAGTAACATTCATGACTTTACAC
CTGTGTCAGGA
