[The description below was written by a language model from this plasmid's Addgene catalogue record.]
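Description:
pDONR223-RP2 is a Gateway entry clone built on the Invitrogen pDONR223 donor backbone (about 5 kb without insert) and carrying the human RP2 open reading frame (retinitis pigmentosa 2, X-linked recessive; also known as XRP2, TBCCD2 and NME10), an insert of roughly 1.05 kb. It is a high-copy bacterial plasmid maintained in E. coli under spectinomycin selection. The ORF was introduced by Gateway recombination, so in the resulting entry clone it is expected to sit between attL-type recombination sites, although no feature table is provided to confirm the exact sites or other backbone elements. M13 forward and reverse priming sites flank the insert for sequence verification.

The plasmid is a shuttle for the coding sequence rather than an expression construct. The record describes no promoter for driving the insert in mammalian cells, and the depositors state explicitly that it should not be transfected directly. The ORF was deliberately cloned without a stop codon, so that an LR recombination into a destination vector places it in frame with a C-terminal epitope tag and a stop codon supplied by that vector. The depositors point to a companion set of lentiviral destination vectors (pLX301 to pLX304), supplied separately, as the intended route to expressing the ORF in mammalian cells. The clone belongs to an ORF collection associated with a study that examined resistance to RAF inhibition through MAP kinase pathway reactivation. This suggests use in gain-of-function ORF expression experiments, though the record does not state a specific role for RP2 in that work.
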