Addgene plasmid #23636: pDONR223-RP2
Depositing lab: William Hahn & David Root. Depositing organization: Dana-Farber Cancer Institute. Publication: COT drives resistance to RAF inhibition through MAP kinase pathway reactivation. Johannessen CM, Boehm JS, Kim SY, Thomas SR, Wardwell L, Johnson LA, Emery CM, Stransky N, Cogdill AP, Barretina J, Caponigro G, Hieronymus H, Murray RR, Salehi-Ashtiani K, Hill DE, Vidal M, Zhao JJ, Yang X, Alkan O, Kim S, Harris JL, Wilson CJ, Myer VE, Finan PM, Root DE, Roberts TM, Golub T, Flaherty KT, Dummer R, Weber BL, Sellers WR, Schlegel R, Wargo JA, Hahn WC, Garraway LA. Nature. 2010 Dec 16;468(7326):968-72. doi: 10.1038/nature09627 PubMed 21107320.
Backbone
  Vector backbone: pDONR223
  Backbone manufacturer: Invitrogen
  Backbone size w/o insert (bp): 5005
  Vector type: Gateway Donor vector
Growth in bacteria
  Bacterial resistance: Spectinomycin, 50 μg/mL
  Growth temperature: 37°C
  Growth strain: DH5alpha
  Copy number: High Copy
Gene/Insert
  Gene/Insert name: RP2 (alt name: retinitis pigmentosa 2 (X-linked recessive);RP2)
  Species: H. sapiens (human)
  Insert size (bp): 1053
  Entrez Gene: RP2 (a.k.a. DELXp11.3, NM23-H10, NME10, TBCCD2, XRP2)
  Cloning method: Gateway Cloning
  Sequencing primers: 5′ M13pUC-fwd; 3′ M13rev
Terms and licenses: Academic/Nonprofit Terms; Industry Terms: Not Available to Industry
Depositor comments: The ORF has no Stop codon. This design enables easy recombination into a destination vector to add an epitope tag of choice and Stop codon to the ORF. Do NOT use this plasmid directly for transfections. A set of 4 custom lentiviral vectors is available ( pLX301 (http://www.addgene.org/25895/) , pLX302 (http://www.addgene.org/25896/) , pLX303 (http://www.addgene.org/25897/) , pLX304 (http://www.addgene.org/25890/) ) to be used to express these ORFs in mammalian cells. These plasmids are not included in the kit and must be ordered separately.
How to cite: pDONR223-RP2 was a gift from William Hahn & David Root (Addgene plasmid # 23636 ; http://n2t.net/addgene:23636 ; RRID:Addgene_23636)
